Addgene plasmid #177811: L4440_BioBrick-SCR-sgRNA-A
Purpose: Overexpression of sgRNAs in E. coli HT115 (scrambled targeting sequences)
Depositing lab: Michael Ristow. Depositing organization: ETH Zurich (Swiss Federal Institute of Technology). Publication: Ingestion of single guide RNAs induces gene overexpression and extends lifespan in C. elegans via CRISPR activation. Fischer F, Benner C, Goyala A, Grigolon G, Vitiello D, Wu J, Zarse K, Ewald CY, Ristow M. J Biol Chem. 2022 May 27:102085. doi: 10.1016/j.jbc.2022.102085. PubMed 35636511.
Backbone
  Vector backbone: L4440_BioBrick-sgRNA
  Vector type: Bacterial Expression
Growth in bacteria
  Bacterial resistance: Ampicillin, 100 μg/mL
  Growth temperature: 37°C
  Growth strain: DH5alpha
  Copy number: High Copy
Gene/Insert
  Gene/Insert name: Scrambled sgRNA targeting sequences
  gRNA/shRNA sequence: TAAGCGCTGGGTCCTACTCCGTTTTAGAGCTAGAAATAGCAAGTTAAAATAAGGCTAGTCCGTTATCAACTTGAAAAAGTGGCACCGAGTCGGTGCTTTTTTT and GTCCTGATCGGAAGGATCGTGTTTTAGAGCTAGAAATAGCAAGTTAAAATAAGGCTAGTCCGTTATCAACTTGAAAAAGTGGCACCGAGTCGGTGCTTTTTTT
  Species: E. coli
  Cloning method: Restriction Enzyme; 5′ cloning site Unknown (unknown if destroyed)
Terms and licenses: Academic/Nonprofit Terms; Industry Terms: Not Available to Industry
How to cite: L4440_BioBrick-SCR-sgRNA-A was a gift from Michael Ristow (Addgene plasmid # 177811 ; http://n2t.net/addgene:177811 ; RRID:Addgene_177811)
