[The description below was written by a language model from this plasmid's Addgene catalogue record and pLannotate feature annotations shown in this document.]
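Description:
L4440_BioBrick-SCR-sgRNA-A is a small (about 2.9 kb) bacterial expression plasmid built on a BioBrick-adapted version of the L4440 feeding vector, designed to overproduce single guide RNAs in E. coli HT115. It is maintained at high copy through a ColE1/pUC-type origin and selected with ampicillin via the bla gene and its native promoter. An f1 phage origin and a residual lacZα fragment are also annotated as backbone remnants.

The payload sits between a BioBrick prefix and suffix and consists of two tandem, same-orientation expression units. Each unit has a T7 promoter followed by a short gap of the right size for a 20-nt targeting sequence, then the Streptococcus pyogenes Cas9 guide RNA scaffold. According to the record, both targeting sequences are scrambled, so the two sgRNAs are presumably intended as non-targeting controls. Transcription depends on T7 RNA polymerase supplied by the host. HT115 is commonly used in its DE3 form, which provides inducible T7 polymerase and lacks RNase III, although the record does not spell this out. The BioBrick flanks suggest that sgRNA units can be assembled or concatenated in a standardised way, and the "A" in the name may mark this plasmid as one of a set of scrambled controls, though neither point is stated.

The associated publication describes feeding sgRNA-expressing bacteria to C. elegans to drive gene overexpression by CRISPR activation. In that setting, this plasmid most plausibly serves as the negative control against which gene-targeting sgRNA feeding clones are compared. The cloning sites used to insert the cassette are not recorded.
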