Features (pLannotate 1.2.2; 11 found; start..end, strand, type, name):
    455..559     -  promoter       AmpR promoter: bla
    612..1040    -  rep_origin     f1 ori (sequence partly withheld): f1 bacteriophage origin of replication; arrow indicates direction of (+) strand synthesis
   1045..1200    -  CDS            lacZα (fragment): LacZα fragment of β-galactosidase; lacZ fragment
   1208..1229    +  misc_feature   BioBrick prefix: BioBrick prefix for parts that do not start with "ATG"
   1230..1248    +  promoter       T7 promoter: promoter for bacteriophage T7 RNA polymerase
   1270..1345    +  misc_RNA       gRNA scaffold: guide RNA scaffold for the Streptococcus pyogenes CRISPR/Cas9 system
   1373..1391    +  promoter       T7 promoter: promoter for bacteriophage T7 RNA polymerase
   1413..1488    +  misc_RNA       gRNA scaffold: guide RNA scaffold for the Streptococcus pyogenes CRISPR/Cas9 system
   1516..1536    +  misc_feature   BioBrick suffix: universal suffix for all parts
   1731..2319    -  rep_origin     ori: high-copy-number ColE1/pMB1/pBR322/pUC origin of replication
   2490..454     -  CDS            AmpR (across the origin): β-lactamase; bla; confers resistance to ampicillin, carbenicillin, and related antibiotics
>Addgene plasmid #177811 | L4440_BioBrick-SCR-sgRNA-A | addgene full sequence | sequence record 354906 | Addgene NGS Result
TGTGCAAAAAAGCGGTTAGCTCCTTCGGTCCTCCGATCGTTGTCAGAAGTAAGTTGGCCGCAGTGTTATC
ACTCATGGTTATGGCAGCACTGCATAATTCTCTTACTGTCATGCCATCCGTAAGATGCTTTTCTGTGACT
GGTGAGTACTCAACCAAGTCATTCTGAGAATAGTGTATGCGGCGACCGAGTTGCTCTTGCCCGGCGTCAA
TACGGGATAATACCGCGCCACATAGCAGAACTTTAAAAGTGCTCATCATTGGAAAACGTTCTTCGGGGCG
AAAACTCTCAAGGATCTTACCGCTGTTGAGATCCAGTTCGATGTAACCCACTCGTGCACCCAACTGATCT
TCAGCATCTTTTACTTTCACCAGCGTTTCTGGGTGAGCAAAAACAGGAAGGCAAAATGCCGCAAAAAAGG
GAATAAGGGCGACACGGAAATGTTGAATACTCATACTCTTCCTTTTTCAATATTATTGAAGCATTTATCA
GGGTTATTGTCTCATGAGCGGATACATATTTGAATGTATTTAGAAAAATAAACAAATAGGGGTTCCGCGC
ACATTTCCCCGAAAAGTGCCACCTAAATTGTAAGCGTTAATATTTTGTTAAAATTCGCGTTAAATTTTTG
TTAAATCAGCTCATTTTTTAACCAATAGGCCGAAATCGGCAAAATCCCTTATAAATCAAAAGAATAGACC
GAGATAGGGT
[37 nt withheld, positions 711-747]
AAAGAACGTGGACTCCAACGTCAAAGG
[49 nt withheld, positions 775-823]
T
[91 nt withheld, positions 825-915]
G
[124 nt withheld, positions 917-1040]
CCCATTCGCCATTCAGGCTGCGCAACTGTTGGGAAGGGCGATCGGTGCGGGCCTCTTCGCTATTACGCCA
GCTGGCGAAAGGGGGATGTGCTGCAAGGCGATTAAGTTGGGTAACGCCAGGGTTTTCCCAGTCACGACGT
TGTAAAACGACGGCCAGTGAGCGCGCGGAATTCGCGGCCGCTTCTAGAGTAATACGACTCACTATAGGGT
AAGCGCTGGGTCCTACTCCGTTTTAGAGCTAGAAATAGCAAGTTAAAATAAGGCTAGTCCGTTATCAACT
TGAAAAAGTGGCACCGAGTCGGTGCTTTTTTTAGGTTCTGTTAAGTAACTGATAATACGACTCACTATAG
GGGTCCTGATCGGAAGGATCGTGTTTTAGAGCTAGAAATAGCAAGTTAAAATAAGGCTAGTCCGTTATCA
ACTTGAAAAAGTGGCACCGAGTCGGTGCTTTTTTTAGGTTCTGTTAAGTAACTGATACTAGTAGCGGCCG
CTGCAGATTTCGATAAGCCAGGTTGCTTCCTCGCTCACTGACTCGCTGCGCTCGGTCGTTCGGCTGCGGC
GAGCGGTATCAGCTCACTCAAAGGCGGTAATACGGTTATCCACAGAATCAGGGGATAACGCAGGAAAGAA
CATGTGAGCAAAAGGCCAGCAAAAGGCCAGGAACCGTAAAAAGGCCGCGTTGCTGGCGTTTTTCCATAGG
CTCCGCCCCCCTGACGAGCATCACAAAAATCGACGCTCAAGTCAGAGGTGGCGAAACCCGACAGGACTAT
AAAGATACCAGGCGTTTCCCCCTGGAAGCTCCCTCGTGCGCTCTCCTGTTCCGACCCTGCCGCTTACCGG
ATACCTGTCCGCCTTTCTCCCTTCGGGAAGCGTGGCGCTTTCTCATAGCTCACGCTGTAGGTATCTCAGT
TCGGTGTAGGTCGTTCGCTCCAAGCTGGGCTGTGTGCACGAACCCCCCGTTCAGCCCGACCGCTGCGCCT
TATCCGGTAACTATCGTCTTGAGTCCAACCCGGTAAGACACGACTTATCGCCACTGGCAGCAGCCACTGG
TAACAGGATTAGCAGAGCGAGGTATGTAGGCGGTGCTACAGAGTTCTTGAAGTGGTGGCCTAACTACGGC
TACACTAGAAGAACAGTATTTGGTATCTGCGCTCTGCTGAAGCCAGTTACCTTCGGAAAAAGAGTTGGTA
GCTCTTGATCCGGCAAACAAACCACCGCTGGTAGCGGTGGTTTTTTTGTTTGCAAGCAGCAGATTACGCG
CAGAAAAAAAGGATCTCAAGAAGATCCTTTGATCTTTTCTACGGGGTCTGACGCTCAGTGGAACGAAAAC
TCACGTTAAGGGATTTTGGTCATGAGATTATCAAAAAGGATCTTCACCTAGATCCTTTTAAATTAAAAAT
GAAGTTTTAAATCAATCTAAAGTATATATGAGTAAACTTGGTCTGACAGTTACCAATGCTTAATCAGTGA
GGCACCTATCTCAGCGATCTGTCTATTTCGTTCATCCATAGTTGCCTGACTCCCCGTCGTGTAGATAACT
ACGATACGGGAGGGCTTACCATCTGGCCCCAGTGCTGCAATGATACCGCGAGACCCACGCTCACCGGCTC
CAGATTTATCAGCAATAAACCAGCCAGCCGGAAGGGCCGAGCGCAGAAGTGGTCCTGCAACTTTATCCGC
CTCCATCCAGTCTATTAATTGTTGCCGGGAAGCTAGAGTAAGTAGTTCGCCAGTTAATAGTTTGCGCAAC
GTTGTTGCCATTGCTACAGGCATCGTGGTGTCACGCTCGTCGTTTGGTATGGCTTCATTCAGCTCCGGTT
CCCAACGATCAAGGCGAGTTACATGATCCCCCATGT
