>Addgene plasmid #177811 | L4440_BioBrick-SCR-sgRNA-A | depositor partial sequence | sequence record 345025 | Vector sequence identical to L4440_BioBrick-sgRNA except for containing two scrambled sgRNA targeting sequences
TAATACGACTCACTATAGGGTAAGCGCTGGGTCCTACTCCGTTTTAGAGCTAGAAATAGCAAGTTAAAAT
AAGGCTAGTCCGTTATCAACTTGAAAAAGTGGCACCGAGTCGGTGCTTTTTTTAGGTTCTGTTAAGTAAC
TGATAATACGACTCACTATAGGGGTCCTGATCGGAAGGATCGTGTTTTAGAGCTAGAAATAGCAAGTTAA
AATAAGGCTAGTCCGTTATCAACTTGAAAAAGTGGCACCGAGTCGGTGCTTTTTTT
